Addgene plasmid #138507: enAsABE8e-dimer
Purpose: A-to-G base editor
Depositing lab: David Liu. Depositing organization: Broad Institute. Publication: Phage-assisted evolution of an adenine base editor with improved Cas domain compatibility and activity. Richter MF, Zhao KT, Eton E, Lapinaite A, Newby GA, Thuronyi BW, Wilson C, Koblan LW, Zeng J, Bauer DE, Doudna JA, Liu DR. Nat Biotechnol. 2020 Jul;38(7):883-891. doi: 10.1038/s41587-020-0453-z. Epub 2020 Mar 16. PubMed 32433547.
Backbone
  Vector backbone: pCMV with a BR322 origin
  Vector type: Mammalian Expression
Growth in bacteria
  Bacterial resistance: Ampicillin, 100 μg/mL
  Growth temperature: 37°C
  Growth strain: DH5alpha
  Copy number: Unknown
Gene/Insert
  Gene/Insert name: ecTadA(WT)-ecTadA(8e)-dAsCas12a (En)
  Species: Other
  Cloning method: Unknown
Terms and licenses: Academic/Nonprofit Terms; Industry Terms: Not Available to Industry
How to cite: enAsABE8e-dimer was a gift from David Liu (Addgene plasmid # 138507 ; http://n2t.net/addgene:138507 ; RRID:Addgene_138507)
