[The description below was written by a language model from this plasmid's Addgene catalogue record and the feature table of its GenBank file; any pLannotate feature table in this document was generated separately and was not available to it.]
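Description:
enAsABE8e-dimer is an 8.6 kb mammalian expression plasmid built on a pCMV backbone. It encodes an adenine (A-to-G) base editor that uses a Cas12a rather than a Cas9 targeting domain. It is propagated in E. coli through a pBR322 origin of replication and selected with ampicillin via the annotated amp marker. No mammalian selection marker is annotated, which fits use by transient transfection.

The payload is a single open reading frame driven by a promoter that spans the plasmid origin. Flanking CMV primer sites and the backbone name identify this promoter as CMV. A short T7 promoter lies between it and the coding sequence, and a terminator follows the ORF; primer names mark it as the bGH polyadenylation signal. The fusion begins with a bipartite nuclear localisation signal (BPNLS), followed by two tandem deaminase units. These carry the legacy labels "ABE 6.20" and "max10", and the GenBank definition line reads "ABEmax10". According to the catalogue insert name, they correspond to wild-type E. coli TadA and the evolved TadA-8e variant, which is the "dimer" arrangement in the plasmid name. A flexible 3xGGS-XTEN-3xGGS linker joins them to AsCpf1 (Acidaminococcus sp. Cas12a). The catalogue describes this domain as the nuclease-dead, enhanced (enAs) form, although the specific mutations are not annotated. A C-terminal BPNLS completes the protein.

In use, a separately supplied Cas12a crRNA, which this plasmid does not encode, would direct the catalytically inactive Cas12a to a target site. There the TadA domains deaminate adenosine in the exposed single-stranded DNA, giving A•T-to-G•C conversion without a double-strand break. Many of the remaining annotations are primer-binding sites and editing-history remnants from sequence-editing software.
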