LOCUS       Exported 8631 bp ds-DNA circular UNA 31-DEC-2019
DEFINITION  ABEmax10.
ACCESSION   urn.local...c-8wnwdza
VERSION     .
KEYWORDS    .
SOURCE      natural DNA sequence
  ORGANISM  unspecified
REFERENCE   1 (bases 1 to 8631)
  AUTHORS   .
  TITLE     Direct Submission
  JOURNAL   Exported Thursday, Jan 2, 2020 from SnapGene Viewer 5.0.7
            https://www.snapgene.com
FEATURES             Location/Qualifiers
     source          1..8631
                     /organism="unspecified"
                     /mol_type="genomic DNA"
     source          1654..5544
                     /organism="synthetic DNA construct"
                     /mol_type="other DNA"
     source          5545..5574
                     /organism="synthetic DNA construct"
                     /mol_type="other DNA"
     source          5575..5586
     primer_bind     234..253
                     /standard_name="LCv2_seq1"
                     /label=LCv2_seq1
     primer_bind     261..285
                     /standard_name="JLseq007_ACK15"
                     /label=JLseq007_ACK15
     primer_bind     261..285
                     /standard_name="ACK15"
                     /label=ACK15
     promoter        275..356
                     /note="Geneious type: Promoter"
     primer_bind     286..306
                     /standard_name="QB0012 CMV Forward"
                     /label=QB0012 CMV Forward
     primer_bind     286..306
                     /standard_name="Eton CMV-Forward"
                     /label=Eton CMV-Forward
     primer_bind     286..306
                     /standard_name="Genewiz CMV-Forward"
                     /label=Genewiz CMV-Forward
     primer_bind     293..314
                     /standard_name="QB0976 pRLuc-MCS-F"
                     /label=QB0976 pRLuc-MCS-F
     primer_bind     complement(331..360)
                     /standard_name="352_CMV_Rev2"
                     /label=352_CMV_Rev2
     primer_bind     377..396
                     /standard_name="T7 promoter"
                     /label=T7 promoter
     primer_bind     377..396
                     /standard_name="QB0106 T7"
                     /label=QB0106 T7
     primer_bind     377..396
                     /standard_name="Eton T7 Promoter"
                     /label=Eton T7 Promoter
     primer_bind     377..396
                     /standard_name="Genewiz T7"
                     /label=Genewiz T7
     primer_bind     377..396
                     /standard_name="T7"
                     /label=T7
     promoter        377..395
                     /note="Geneious type: Promoter"
     primer_bind     complement(382..408)
                     /standard_name="197_pCMV_bb_F"
                     /label=197_pCMV_bb_F
     primer_bind     complement(385..408)
                     /standard_name="203_bb_NpuC_R"
                     /label=203_bb_NpuC_R
     primer_bind     complement(389..447)
                     /standard_name="875_Genscript_APOBEC-bpnls-rev"
                     /label=875_Genscript_APOBEC-bpnls-rev
     primer_bind     389..428
                     /standard_name="903_GS_NpuN-fwd"
                     /label=903_GS_NpuN-fwd
     primer_bind     complement(389..408)
                     /standard_name="122_CMV_rev"
                     /label=122_CMV_rev
     primer_bind     complement(389..408)
                     /standard_name="CMV_rev"
                     /label=CMV_rev
     misc_feature    406..408
                     /standard_name="USER1"
                     /label=USER1
     CDS             409..465
                     /standard_name="BPNLS"
                     /label=BPNLS
     primer_bind     428..487
                     /standard_name="925_Genscript_ABE-BPNLS-fwd"
                     /label=925_Genscript_ABE-BPNLS-fwd
     CDS             466..1059
                     /standard_name="ABE 6.20"
                     /label=ABE 6.20
     primer_bind     690..714
                     /standard_name="KZ918"
                     /label=KZ918
     misc_feature    complement(690..714)
                     /standard_name="KZ922"
                     /label=KZ922
                     /note="Geneious type: primer_bind_reverse"
     misc_feature    complement(1042..1062)
                     /standard_name="KZ1424"
                     /label=KZ1424
                     /note="Geneious type: primer_bind_reverse"
     primer_bind     1053..1083
                     /standard_name="KZ1423"
                     /label=KZ1423
     CDS             1060..1557
                     /standard_name="max10"
                     /label=max10
     misc_feature    complement(1539..1558)
                     /standard_name="KZ1428"
                     /label=KZ1428
                     /note="Geneious type: primer_bind_reverse"
     primer_bind     1552..1577
                     /standard_name="KZ1427"
                     /label=KZ1427
     misc_feature    1558..1653
                     /standard_name="3xGGS-XTEN-3xGGS"
                     /label=3xGGS-XTEN-3xGGS
                     /note="Geneious type: Misc"
     primer_bind     complement(1636..1655)
                     /standard_name="EE 134"
                     /label=EE 134
     primer_bind     1642..1677
                     /standard_name="EE 133"
                     /label=EE 133
     misc_feature    1642..1655
                     /standard_name="USER"
                     /label=USER
                     /note="Geneious type: overhang"
     CDS             1654..5544
                     /codon_start=1
                     /standard_name="AsCpf1"
                     /product="CRISPR-associated protein from Acidaminococcus
                     sp. BV3L6 (Zetsche et al., 2015)"
                     /label=AsCpf1
                     /translation="MTQFEGFTNLYQVSKTLRFELIPQGKTLKHIQEQGFIEEDKARND
                     HYKELKPIIDRIYKTYADQCLQLVQLDWENLSAAIDSYRKEKTEETRNALIEEQATYRN
                     AIHDYFIGRTDNLTDAINKRHAEIYKGLFKAELFNGKVLKQLGTVTTTEHENALLRSFD
                     KFTTYFSGFYRNRKNVFSAEDISTAIPHRIVQDNFPKFKENCHIFTRLITAVPSLREHF
                     ENVKKAIGIFVSTSIEEVFSFPFYNQLLTQTQIDLYNQLLGGISREAGTEKIKGLNEVL
                     NLAIQKNDETAHIIASLPHRFIPLFKQILSDRNTLSFILEEFKSDEEVIQSFCKYKTLL
                     RNENVLETAEALFNELNSIDLTHIFISHKKLETISSALCDHWDTLRNALYERRISELTG
                     KITKSAKEKVQRSLKHEDINLQEIISAAGKELSEAFKQKTSEILSHAHAALDQPLPTTL
                     KKQEEKEILKSQLDSLLGLYHLLDWFAVDESNEVDPEFSARLTGIKLEMEPSLSFYNKA
                     RNYATKKPYSVEKFKLNFQMPTLARGWDVNREKNNGAILFVKNGLYYLGIMPKQKGRYK
                     ALSFEPTEKTSEGFDKMYYDYFPDAAKMIPKCSTQLKAVTAHFQTHTTPILLSNNFIEP
                     LEITKEIYDLNNPEKEPKKFQTAYAKKTGDQKGYREALCKWIDFTRDFLSKYTKTTSID
                     LSSLRPSSQYKDLGEYYAELNPLLYHISFQRIAEKEIMDAVETGKLYLFQIYNKDFAKG
                     HHGKPNLHTLYWTGLFSPENLAKTSIKLNGQAELFYRPKSRMKRMAHRLGEKMLNKKLK
                     DQKTPIPDTLYQELYDYVNHRLSHDLSDEARALLPNVITKEVSHEIIKDRRFTSDKFFF
                     HVPITLNYQAANSPSKFNQRVNAYLKEHPETPIIGIARGERNLIYITVIDSTGKILEQR
                     SLNTIQQFDYQKKLDNREKERVAARQAWSVVGTIKDLKQGYLSQVIHEIVDLMIHYQAV
                     VVLENLNFGFKSKRTGIAEKAVYQQFEKMLIDKLNCLVLKDYPAEKVGGVLNPYQLTDQ
                     FTSFAKMGTQSGFLFYVPAPYTSKIDPLTGFVDPFVWKTIKNHESRKHFLEGFDFLHYD
                     VKTGDFILHFKMNRNLSFQRGLPGFMPAWDIVFEKNETQFDAKGTPFIAGKRIVPVIEN
                     HRFTGRYRDLYPANELIALLEEKGIVFRDGSNILPKLLENDDSHAIDTMVALIRSVLQM
                     RNSNAATGEDYINSPVRDLNGVCFDSRFQNPEWPMDADANGAYHIALKGQLLLNHLKES
                     KDLKLQNGISNQD"
     misc_feature    1654..5543
                     /standard_name="GACAAGAAGTACAGCATCGGCCTGGCCATCGGCACCAACTCT
                     GTGGGCTGGGCCGTGATCACCGACGAGTACAAGGTGCCCAGCAAGAAATTCAAGGTGC
                     TGGGCAACACCGACCGGCACAGCATCAAGAAGAACCTGATCGGAGCCCTGCTGTTCGA
                     CAGCGGCGAAACAGCCGAGGCCACCCGGCTGAAGAGAACCGCCAGAAGAAGATACACC
                     AGACGGAAGAACCGGATCTGCTATCTGCAAGAGATCTTCAGCAACGAGATGGCCAAGG
                     TGGACGACAGCTTCTTCCACAGACTGGAAGAGTCCTTCCTGGTGGAAGAGGATAAGAA
                     GCACGAGCGGCACCCCATCTTCGGCAACATCGTGGACGAGGTGGCCTACCACGAGAAG
                     TACCCCACCATCTACCACCTGAGAAAGAAACTGGTGGACAGCACCGACAAGGCCGACC
                     TGCGGCTGATCTATCTGGCCCTGGCCCACATGATCAAGTTCCGGGGCCACTTCCTGAT
                     CGAGGGCGACCTGAACCCCGACAACAGCGACGTGGACAAGCTGTTCATCCAGCTGGTG
                     CAGACCTACAACCAGCTGTTCGAGGAAAACCCCATCAACGCCAGCGGCGTGGACGCCA
                     AGGCCATCCTGTCTGCCAGACTGAGCAAGAGCAGACGGCTGGAAAATCTGATCGCCCA
                     GCTGCCCGGCGAGAAGAAGAATGGCCTGTTCGGAAACCTGATTGCCCTGAGCCTGGGC
                     CTGACCCCCAACTTCAAGAGCAACTTCGACCTGGCCGAGGATGCCAAACTGCAGCTGA
                     GCAAGGACACCTACGACGACGACCTGGACAACCTGCTGGCCCAGATCGGCGACCAGTA
                     CGCCGACCTGTTTCTGGCCGCCAAGAACCTGTCCGACGCCATCCTGCTGAGCGACATC
                     CTGAGAGTGAACACCGAGATCACCAAGGCCCCCCTGAGCGCCTCTATGATCAAGAGAT
                     ACGACGAGCACCACCAGGACCTGACCCTGCTGAAAGCTCTCGTGCGGCAGCAGCTGCC
                     TGAGAAGTACAAAGAGATTTTCTTCGACCAGAGCAAGAACGGCTACGCCGGCTACATT
                     GACGGCGGAGCCAGCCAGGAAGAGTTCTACAAGTTCATCAAGCCCATCCTGGAAAAGA
                     TGGACGGCACCGAGGAACTGCTCGTGAAGCTGAACAGAGAGGACCTGCTGCGGAAGCA
                     GCGGACCTTCGACAACGGCAGCATCCCCCACCAGATCCACCTGGGAGAGCTGCACGCC
                     ATTCTGCGGCGGCAGGAAGATTTTTACCCATTCCTGAAGGACAACCGGGAAAAGATCG
                     AGAAGATCCTGACCTTCCGCATCCCCTACTACGTGGGCCCTCTGGCCAGGGGAAACAG
                     CAGATTCGCCTGGATGACCAGAAAGAGCGAGGAAACCATCACCCCCTGGAACTTCGAG
                     GAAGTGGTGGACAAGGGCGCTTCCGCCCAGAGCTTCATCGAGCGGATGACCAACTTCG
                     ATAAGAACCTGCCCAACGAGAAGGTGCTGCCCAAGCACAGCCTGCTGTACGAGTACTT
                     CACCGTGTATAACGAGCTGACCAAAGTGAAATACGTGACCGAGGGAATGAGAAAGCCC
                     GCCTTCCTGAGCGGCGAGCAGAAAAAGGCCATCGTGGACCTGCTGTTCAAGACCAACC
                     GGAAAGTGACCGTGAAGCAGCTGAAAGAGGACTACTTCAAGAAAATCGAGTGCTTCGA
                     CTCCGTGGAAATCTCCGGCGTGGAAGATCGGTTCAACGCCTCCCTGGGCACATACCAC
                     GATCTGCTGAAAATTATCAAGGACAAGGACTTCCTGGACAATGAGGAAAACGAGGACA
                     TTCTGGAAGATATCGTGCTGACCCTGACACTGTTTGAGGACAGAGAGATGATCGAGGA
                     ACGGCTGAAAACCTATGCCCACCTGTTCGACGACAAAGTGATGAAGCAGCTGAAGCGG
                     CGGAGATACACCGGCTGGGGCAGGCTGAGCCGGAAGCTGATCAACGGCATCCGGGACA
                     AGCAGTCCGGCAAGACAATCCTGGATTTCCTGAAGTCCGACGGCTTCGCCAACAGAAA
                     CTTCATGCAGCTGATCCACGACGACAGCCTGACCTTTAAAGAGGACATCCAGAAAGCC
                     CAGGTGTCCGGCCAGGGCGATAGCCTGCACGAGCACATTGCCAATCTGGCCGGCAGCC
                     CCGCCATTAAGAAGGGCATCCTGCAGACAGTGAAGGTGGTGGACGAGCTCGTGAAAGT
                     GATGGGCCGGCACAAGCCCGAGAACATCGTGATCGAAATGGCCAGAGAGAACCAGACC
                     ACCCAGAAGGGACAGAAGAACAGCCGCGAGAGAATGAAGCGGATCGAAGAGGGCATCA
                     AAGAGCTGGGCAGCCAGATCCTGAAAGAACACCCCGTGGAAAACACCCAGCTGCAGAA
                     CGAGAAGCTGTACCTGTACTACCTGCAGAATGGGCGGGATATGTACGTGGACCAGGAA
                     CTGGACATCAACCGGCTGTCCGACTACGATGTGGACCATATCGTGCCTCAGAGCTTTC
                     TGAAGGACGACTCCATCGACAACAAGGTGCTGACCAGAAGCGACAAGAACCGGGGCAA
                     GAGCGACAACGTGCCCTCCGAAGAGGTCGTGAAGAAGATGAAGAACTACTGGCGGCAG
                     CTGCTGAACGCCAAGCTGATTACCCAGAGAAAGTTCGACAATCTGACCAAGGCCGAGA
                     GAGGCGGCCTGAGCGAACTGGATAAGGCCGGCTTCATCAAGAGACAGCTGGTGGAAAC
                     CCGGCAGATCACAAAGCACGTGGCACAGATCCTGGACTCCCGGATGAACACTAAGTAC
                     GACGAGAATGACAAGCTGATCCGGGAAGTGAAAGTGATCACCCTGAAGTCCAAGCTGG
                     TGTCCGATTTCCGGAAGGATTTCCAGTTTTACAAAGTGCGCGAGATCAACAACTACCA
                     CCACGCCCACGACGCCTACCTGAACGCCGTCGTGGGAACCGCCCTGATCAAAAAGTAC
                     CCTAAGCTGGAAAGCGAGTTCGTGTACGGCGACTACAAGGTGTACGACGTGCGGAAGA
                     TGATCGCCAAGAGCGAGCAGGAAATCGGCAAGGCTACCGCCAAGTACTTCTTCTACAG
                     CAACATCATGAACTTTTTCAAGACCGAGATTACCCTGGCCAACGGCGAGATCCGGAAG
                     CGGCCTCTGATCGAGACAAACGGCGAAACCGGGGAGATCGTGTGGGATAAGGGCCGGG
                     ATTTTGCCACCGTGCGGAAAGTGCTGAGCATGCCCCAAGTGAATATCGTGAAAAAGAC
                     CGAGGTGCAGACAGGCGGCTTCAGCAAAGAGTCTATCCTGCCCAAGAGGAACAGCGAT
                     AAGCTGATCGCCAGAAAGAAGGACTGGGACCCTAAGAAGTACGGCGGCTTCGACAGCC
                     CCACCGTGGCCTATTCTGTGCTGGTGGTGGCCAAAGTGGAAAAGGGCAAGTCCAAGAA
                     ACTGAAGAGTGTGAAAGAGCTGCTGGGGATCACCATCATGGAAAGAAGCAGCTTCGAG
                     AAGAATCCCATCGACTTTCTGGAAGCCAAGGGCTACAAAGAAGTGAAAAAGGACCTGA
                     TCATCAAGCTGCCTAAGTACTCCCTGTTCGAGCTGGAAAACGGCCGGAAGAGAATGCT
                     GGCCTCTGCCGGCGAACTGCAGAAGGGAAACGAACTGGCCCTGCCCTCCAAATATGTG
                     AACTTCCTGTACCTGGCCAGCCACTATGAGAAGCTGAAGGGCTCCCCCGAGGATAATG
                     AGCAGAAACAGCTGTTTGTGGAACAGCACAAGCACTACCTGGACGAGATCATCGAGCA
                     GATCAGCGAGTTCTCCAAGAGAGTGATCCTGGCCGACGCTAATCTGGACAAAGTGCTG
                     TCCGCCTACAACAAGCACCGGGATAAGCCCATCAGAGAGCAGGCCGAGAATATCATCC
                     ACCTGTTTACCCTGACCAATCTGGGAGCCCCTGCCGCCTTCAAGTACTTTGACACCAC
                     CATCGACCGGAAGAGGTACACCAGCACCAAAGAGGTGCTGGACGCCACCCTGATCCAC
                     CAGAGCATCACCGGCCTGTACGAGACACGGATCGACCTGTCTCAGCTGGGAGGTGACT
                     CTGGCGGCTCAAAAAGAACCGC"
                     /label=Geneious type: Editing History Replacement
                     /note="Geneious type: Editing History Replacement"
     primer_bind     complement(4365..4383)
                     /standard_name="EE 218"
                     /label=EE 218
     primer_bind     4372..4395
                     /standard_name="EE 217"
                     /label=EE 217
     misc_feature    4372..4383
                     /standard_name="USER"
                     /label=USER
                     /note="Geneious type: overhang"
     regulatory      5294..5303
                     /regulatory_class="other"
                     /note="vertebrate consensus sequence for strong initiation
                     of translation (Kozak, 1987)"
     misc_feature    5545..5598
                     /label=Geneious type: Editing History Insertion
                     /note="Geneious type: Editing History Insertion"
     CDS             5545..5574
                     /codon_start=1
                     /standard_name="AsCpf1"
                     /product="CRISPR-associated protein from Acidaminococcus
                     sp. BV3L6 (Zetsche et al., 2015)"
                     /label=AsCpf1
                     /translation="MLAYIQELRN"
     primer_bind     complement(5552..5577)
                     /standard_name="EE 136"
                     /label=EE 136
     primer_bind     5564..5597
                     /standard_name="EE 135"
                     /label=EE 135
     misc_feature    5564..5577
                     /standard_name="USER"
                     /label=USER
                     /note="Geneious type: overhang"
     CDS             5587..5598
                     /standard_name="BPNLS"
                     /label=BPNLS
     CDS             5599..5637
                     /standard_name="BPNLS"
                     /label=BPNLS
     primer_bind     5600..5622
                     /standard_name="KZ1406"
                     /label=KZ1406
     misc_feature    5600..5612
                     /standard_name="USER"
                     /label=USER
                     /note="Geneious type: overhang"
     terminator      5689..5916
                     /note="Geneious type: Terminator"
     primer_bind     5715..5733
                     /standard_name="436_bGH_QPCRF2"
                     /label=436_bGH_QPCRF2
     primer_bind     complement(5838..5862)
                     /standard_name="ACK64 (end)"
                     /label=ACK64 (end)
     misc_feature    complement(5838..5862)
                     /standard_name="ACK64"
                     /label=ACK64
                     /note="Geneious type: primer_bind_reverse"
     primer_bind     complement(5852..5871)
                     /standard_name="438_bGH_QPCRR2"
                     /label=438_bGH_QPCRR2
     primer_bind     complement(5857..5875)
                     /standard_name="439_bGH_QPCRR3"
                     /label=439_bGH_QPCRR3
     primer_bind     complement(5877..5896)
                     /standard_name="437_bGH_QPCRR1"
                     /label=437_bGH_QPCRR1
     primer_bind     complement(5897..5916)
                     /standard_name="920_bGH-BamHI-rev"
                     /label=920_bGH-BamHI-rev
     primer_bind     5975..6001
                     /standard_name="654_CAG_fwd"
                     /label=654_CAG_fwd
     primer_bind     complement(5987..6003)
                     /standard_name="Genewiz M13R"
                     /label=Genewiz M13R
     primer_bind     complement(5987..6003)
                     /standard_name="QB0048 M13 Reverse"
                     /label=QB0048 M13 Reverse
     primer_bind     complement(5987..6003)
                     /standard_name="Eton M13R Reverse"
                     /label=Eton M13R Reverse
     primer_bind     complement(5987..6003)
                     /standard_name="M13-R (-26)"
                     /label=M13-R (-26)
     primer_bind     complement(6000..6023)
                     /standard_name="QB0108 Tac promoter"
                     /label=QB0108 Tac promoter
     primer_bind     complement(6000..6023)
                     /standard_name="M13-R (-46)"
                     /label=M13-R (-46)
     primer_bind     complement(6000..6022)
                     /standard_name="QB0050 M13/pUC Reverse"
                     /label=QB0050 M13/pUC Reverse
     promoter        complement(6036..6065)
                     /note="Geneious type: Promoter"
     primer_bind     complement(6072..6091)
                     /standard_name="836_Lac-F"
                     /label=836_Lac-F
     primer_bind     complement(6072..6091)
                     /standard_name="Lac-F (EtonSeq)"
                     /label=Lac-F (EtonSeq)
     primer_bind     6080..6104
                     /standard_name="ACK21"
                     /label=ACK21
     misc_feature    complement(6080..6104)
                     /standard_name="ACK32"
                     /label=ACK32
                     /note="Geneious type: primer_bind_reverse"
     primer_bind     complement(6218..6235)
                     /standard_name="QB0039 L4440"
                     /label=QB0039 L4440
     primer_bind     complement(6270..6289)
                     /standard_name="VR"
                     /label=VR
     primer_bind     complement(6359..6380)
                     /standard_name="11_pFYF_Seq_Rev"
                     /label=11_pFYF_Seq_Rev
     misc_feature    complement(6374..6993)
                     /standard_name="pBR322 origin"
                     /label=pBR322 origin
                     /note="Geneious type: Origin of Replication"
     primer_bind     6389..6413
                     /standard_name="ACK10"
                     /label=ACK10
     primer_bind     complement(6450..6469)
                     /standard_name="BR322-F"
                     /label=BR322-F
     misc_feature    6585
                     /label=Geneious type: Editing History Insertion
                     /note="Geneious type: Editing History Insertion"
     primer_bind     6612..6630
                     /standard_name="QB0766 RepO-F"
                     /label=QB0766 RepO-F
     primer_bind     6709..6728
                     /standard_name="833_BR322-rev1"
                     /label=833_BR322-rev1
     primer_bind     complement(6737..6756)
                     /standard_name="QB0767 RepO-R"
                     /label=QB0767 RepO-R
     misc_feature    6830
                     /standard_name="G"
                     /label=G
                     /note="Geneious type: Editing History Replacement"
     primer_bind     6890..6914
                     /standard_name="ACK11"
                     /label=ACK11
     primer_bind     complement(6890..6909)
                     /standard_name="832_BR322-fwd1"
                     /label=832_BR322-fwd1
     misc_feature    complement(7148..8008)
                     /standard_name="amp marker"
                     /label=amp marker
                     /note="Geneious type: Marker"
     primer_bind     7389..7413
                     /standard_name="ACK12"
                     /label=ACK12
     primer_bind     7554..7573
                     /standard_name="ACK563"
                     /label=ACK563
     primer_bind     7771..7790
                     /standard_name="QB0005 Amp-R"
                     /label=QB0005 Amp-R
     primer_bind     complement(7856..7883)
                     /standard_name="562_Amp_Fwd"
                     /label=562_Amp_Fwd
     primer_bind     7856..7883
                     /standard_name="563_Amp_Rev"
                     /label=563_Amp_Rev
     primer_bind     7889..7913
                     /standard_name="ACK13"
                     /label=ACK13
     promoter        complement(8050..8078)
                     /note="Geneious type: Promoter"
     primer_bind     8122..8139
                     /standard_name="QB0090 pQE promoter"
                     /label=QB0090 pQE promoter
     primer_bind     complement(8192..8211)
                     /standard_name="QB0092 pRS-marker"
                     /label=QB0092 pRS-marker
     primer_bind     8392..8416
                     /standard_name="JLseq006_ACK14"
                     /label=JLseq006_ACK14
     primer_bind     8392..8416
                     /standard_name="ACK14"
                     /label=ACK14
     promoter        join(8399..8631,1..356)
     primer_bind     8399..8442
                     /standard_name="387_pAAV_fwd"
                     /label=387_pAAV_fwd
     primer_bind     complement(8449..8468)
                     /standard_name="QB1110 pSicoR"
                     /label=QB1110 pSicoR
     misc_feature    8588
                     /standard_name="C"
                     /label=C
                     /note="Geneious type: Editing History Replacement"
ORIGIN
        1 atatgccaag tacgccccct attgacgtca atgacggtaa atggcccgcc tggcattatg
       61 cccagtacat gaccttatgg gactttccta cttggcagta catctacgta ttagtcatcg
      121 ctattaccat ggtgatgcgg ttttggcagt acatcaatgg gcgtggatag cggtttgact
      181 cacggggatt tccaagtctc caccccattg acgtcaatgg gagtttgttt tggcaccaaa
      241 atcaacggga ctttccaaaa tgtcgtaaca actccgcccc attgacgcaa atgggcggta
      301 ggcgtgtacg gtgggaggtc tatataagca gagctggttt agtgaaccgt cagatccgct
      361 agagatccgc ggccgctaat acgactcact atagggagag ccgccaccat gaaacggaca
      421 gccgacggaa gcgagttcga gtcaccaaag aagaagcgga aagtctctga agtcgagttt
      481 agccacgagt attggatgag gcacgcactg accctggcaa agcgagcatg ggatgaaaga
      541 gaagtccccg tgggcgccgt gctggtgcac aacaatagag tgatcggaga gggatggaac
      601 aggccaatcg gccgccacga ccctaccgca cacgcagaga tcatggcact gaggcaggga
      661 ggcctggtca tgcagaatta ccgcctgatc gatgccaccc tgtatgtgac actggagcca
      721 tgcgtgatgt gcgcaggagc aatgatccac agcaggatcg gaagagtggt gttcggagca
      781 cgggacgcca agaccggcgc agcaggctcc ctgatggatg tgctgcacca ccccggcatg
      841 aaccaccggg tggagatcac agagggaatc ctggcagacg agtgcgccgc cctgctgagc
      901 gatttcttta gaatgcggag acaggagatc aaggcccaga agaaggcaca gagctccacc
      961 gactctggag gatctagcgg aggatcctct ggaagcgaga caccaggcac aagcgagtcc
     1021 gccacaccag agagctccgg cggctcctcc ggaggatcct ctgaggtgga gttttcccac
     1081 gagtactgga tgagacatgc cctgaccctg gccaagaggg cacgggatga gagggaggtg
     1141 cctgtgggag ccgtgctggt gctgaacaat agagtgatcg gcgagggctg gaacagagcc
     1201 atcggcctgc acgacccaac agcccatgcc gaaattatgg ccctgagaca gggcggcctg
     1261 gtcatgcaga actacagact gattgacgcc accctgtacg tgacattcga gccttgcgtg
     1321 atgtgcgccg gcgccatgat ccactctagg atcggccgcg tggtgtttgg cgtgaggaac
     1381 tcaaaaagag gcgccgcagg ctccctgatg aacgtgctga actaccccgg catgaatcac
     1441 cgcgtcgaaa ttaccgaggg aatcctggca gatgaatgtg ccgccctgct gtgcgatttc
     1501 tatcggatgc ctagacaggt gttcaatgct cagaagaagg cccagagctc catcaactcc
     1561 ggaggatcta gcggaggctc ctctggctct gagacacctg gcacaagcga gagcgcaaca
     1621 cctgaaagca gcgggggcag cagcgggggg tcaatgacac agttcgaggg ctttaccaac
     1681 ctgtatcagg tgagcaagac actgcggttt gagctgatcc cacagggcaa gaccctgaag
     1741 cacatccagg agcagggctt catcgaggag gacaaggccc gcaatgatca ctacaaggag
     1801 ctgaagccca tcatcgatcg gatctacaag acctatgccg accagtgcct gcagctggtg
     1861 cagctggatt gggagaacct gagcgccgcc atcgactcct atagaaagga gaaaaccgag
     1921 gagacaagga acgccctgat cgaggagcag gccacatatc gcaatgccat ccacgactac
     1981 ttcatcggcc ggacagacaa cctgaccgat gccatcaata agagacacgc cgagatctac
     2041 aagggcctgt tcaaggccga gctgtttaat ggcaaggtgc tgaagcagct gggcaccgtg
     2101 accacaaccg agcacgagaa cgccctgctg cggagcttcg acaagtttac aacctacttc
     2161 tccggctttt atagaaacag gaagaacgtg ttcagcgccg aggatatcag cacagccatc
     2221 ccacaccgca tcgtgcagga caacttcccc aagtttaagg agaattgtca catcttcaca
     2281 cgcctgatca ccgccgtgcc cagcctgcgg gagcactttg agaacgtgaa gaaggccatc
     2341 ggcatcttcg tgagcacctc catcgaggag gtgttttcct tcccttttta taaccagctg
     2401 ctgacacaga cccagatcga cctgtataac cagctgctgg gaggaatctc tcgggaggca
     2461 ggcaccgaga agatcaaggg cctgaacgag gtgctgaatc tggccatcca gaagaatgat
     2521 gagacagccc acatcatcgc ctccctgcca cacagattca tccccctgtt taagcagatc
     2581 ctgtccgata ggaacaccct gtctttcatc ctggaggagt ttaagagcga cgaggaagtg
     2641 atccagtcct tctgcaagta caagacactg ctgagaaacg agaacgtgct ggagacagcc
     2701 gaggccctgt ttaacgagct gaacagcatc gacctgacac acatcttcat cagccacaag
     2761 aagctggaga caatcagcag cgccctgtgc gaccactggg atacactgag gaatgccctg
     2821 tatgagcgga gaatctccga gctgacaggc aagatcacca agtctgccaa ggagaaggtg
     2881 cagcgcagcc tgaagcacga ggatatcaac ctgcaggaga tcatctctgc cgcaggcaag
     2941 gagctgagcg aggccttcaa gcagaaaacc agcgagatcc tgtcccacgc acacgccgcc
     3001 ctggatcagc cactgcctac aaccctgaag aagcaggagg agaaggagat cctgaagtct
     3061 cagctggaca gcctgctggg cctgtaccac ctgctggact ggtttgccgt ggatgagtcc
     3121 aacgaggtgg accccgagtt ctctgcccgg ctgaccggca tcaagctgga gatggagcct
     3181 tctctgagct tctacaacaa ggccagaaat tatgccacca agaagcccta ctccgtggag
     3241 aagttcaagc tgaactttca gatgcctaca ctggccagag gctgggacgt gaatagagag
     3301 aagaacaatg gcgccatcct gtttgtgaag aacggcctgt actatctggg catcatgcca
     3361 aagcagaagg gcaggtataa ggccctgagc ttcgagccca cagagaaaac cagcgagggc
     3421 tttgataaga tgtactatga ctacttccct gatgccgcca agatgatccc aaagtgcagc
     3481 acccagctga aggccgtgac agcccacttt cagacccaca caacccccat cctgctgtcc
     3541 aacaatttca tcgagcctct ggagatcaca aaggagatct acgacctgaa caatcctgag
     3601 aaggagccaa agaagtttca gacagcctac gccaagaaaa ccggcgacca gaagggctac
     3661 agagaggccc tgtgcaagtg gatcgacttc acaagggatt ttctgtccaa gtataccaag
     3721 acaacctcta tcgatctgtc tagcctgcgg ccatcctctc agtataagga cctgggcgag
     3781 tactatgccg agctgaatcc cctgctgtac cacatcagct tccagagaat cgccgagaag
     3841 gagatcatgg atgccgtgga gacaggcaag ctgtacctgt tccagatcta taacaaggac
     3901 tttgccaagg gccaccacgg caagcctaat ctgcacacac tgtattggac cggcctgttt
     3961 tctccagaga acctggccaa gacaagcatc aagctgaatg gccaggccga gctgttctac
     4021 cgccctaagt ccaggatgaa gaggatggca caccggctgg gagagaagat gctgaacaag
     4081 aagctgaagg atcagaaaac cccaatcccc gacaccctgt accaggagct gtacgactat
     4141 gtgaatcaca gactgtccca cgacctgtct gatgaggcca gggccctgct gcccaacgtg
     4201 atcaccaagg aggtgtctca cgagatcatc aaggataggc gctttaccag cgacaagttc
     4261 tttttccacg tgcctatcac actgaactat caggccgcca attccccatc taagttcaac
     4321 cagagggtga atgcctacct gaaggagcac cccgagacac ctatcatcgg catcgcccgg
     4381 ggtgagagaa acctgatcta tatcacagtg atcgactcca ccggcaagat cctggagcag
     4441 cggagcctga acaccatcca gcagtttgat taccagaaga agctggacaa cagggagaag
     4501 gagagggtgg cagcaaggca ggcctggtct gtggtgggca caatcaagga tctgaagcag
     4561 ggctatctga gccaggtcat ccacgagatc gtggacctga tgatccacta ccaggccgtg
     4621 gtggtgctgg agaacctgaa tttcggcttt aagagcaaga ggaccggcat cgccgagaag
     4681 gccgtgtacc agcagttcga gaagatgctg atcgataagc tgaattgcct ggtgctgaag
     4741 gactatccag cagagaaagt gggaggcgtg ctgaacccat accagctgac agaccagttc
     4801 acctcctttg ccaagatggg cacccagtct ggcttcctgt tttacgtgcc tgccccatat
     4861 acatctaaga tcgatcccct gaccggcttc gtggacccct tcgtgtggaa aaccatcaag
     4921 aatcacgaga gccgcaagca cttcctggag ggcttcgact ttctgcacta cgacgtgaaa
     4981 accggcgact tcatcctgca ctttaagatg aacagaaatc tgtccttcca gaggggcctg
     5041 cccggcttta tgcctgcatg ggatatcgtg ttcgagaaga acgagacaca gtttgacgcc
     5101 aagggcaccc ctttcatcgc cggcaagaga atcgtgccag tgatcgagaa tcacagattc
     5161 accggcagat accgggacct gtatcctgcc aacgagctga tcgccctgct ggaggagaag
     5221 ggcatcgtgt tcagggatgg ctccaacatc ctgccaaagc tgctggagaa tgacgattct
     5281 cacgccatcg acaccatggt ggccctgatc cgcagcgtgc tgcagatgcg gaactccaat
     5341 gccgccacag gcgaggacta tatcaacagc cccgtgcgcg atctgaatgg cgtgtgcttc
     5401 gactcccggt ttcagaaccc agagtggccc atggacgccg atgccaatgg cgcctaccac
     5461 atcgccctga agggccagct gctgctgaat cacctgaagg agagcaagga tctgaagctg
     5521 cagaacggca tctccaatca ggactggctg gcctacatcc aggagctgcg caactctggc
     5581 ggctcaaaaa gaaccgccga cggcagcgaa ttcgagccca agaagaagag gaaagtctaa
     5641 ccggtcatca tcaccatcac cattgagttt aaacccgctg atcagcctcg actgtgcctt
     5701 ctagttgcca gccatctgtt gtttgcccct cccccgtgcc ttccttgacc ctggaaggtg
     5761 ccactcccac tgtcctttcc taataaaatg aggaaattgc atcgcattgt ctgagtaggt
     5821 gtcattctat tctggggggt ggggtggggc aggacagcaa gggggaggat tgggaagaca
     5881 atagcaggca tgctggggat gcggtgggct ctatggcttc tgaggcggaa agaaccagct
     5941 ggggctcgat accgtcgacc tctagctaga gcttggcgta atcatggtca tagctgtttc
     6001 ctgtgtgaaa ttgttatccg ctcacaattc cacacaacat acgagccgga agcataaagt
     6061 gtaaagccta gggtgcctaa tgagtgagct aactcacatt aattgcgttg cgctcactgc
     6121 ccgctttcca gtcgggaaac ctgtcgtgcc agctgcatta atgaatcggc caacgcgcgg
     6181 ggagaggcgg tttgcgtatt gggcgctctt ccgcttcctc gctcactgac tcgctgcgct
     6241 cggtcgttcg gctgcggcga gcggtatcag ctcactcaaa ggcggtaata cggttatcca
     6301 cagaatcagg ggataacgca ggaaagaaca tgtgagcaaa aggccagcaa aaggccagga
     6361 accgtaaaaa ggccgcgttg ctggcgtttt tccataggct ccgcccccct gacgagcatc
     6421 acaaaaatcg acgctcaagt cagaggtggc gaaacccgac aggactataa agataccagg
     6481 cgtttccccc tggaagctcc ctcgtgcgct ctcctgttcc gaccctgccg cttaccggat
     6541 acctgtccgc ctttctccct tcgggaagcg tggcgctttc tcatagctca cgctgtaggt
     6601 atctcagttc ggtgtaggtc gttcgctcca agctgggctg tgtgcacgaa ccccccgttc
     6661 agcccgaccg ctgcgcctta tccggtaact atcgtcttga gtccaacccg gtaagacacg
     6721 acttatcgcc actggcagca gccactggta acaggattag cagagcgagg tatgtaggcg
     6781 gtgctacaga gttcttgaag tggtggccta actacggcta cactagaaga acagtatttg
     6841 gtatctgcgc tctgctgaag ccagttacct tcggaaaaag agttggtagc tcttgatccg
     6901 gcaaacaaac caccgctggt agcggtggtt tttttgtttg caagcagcag attacgcgca
     6961 gaaaaaaagg atctcaagaa gatcctttga tcttttctac ggggtctgac gctcagtgga
     7021 acgaaaactc acgttaaggg attttggtca tgagattatc aaaaaggatc ttcacctaga
     7081 tccttttaaa ttaaaaatga agttttaaat caatctaaag tatatatgag taaacttggt
     7141 ctgacagtta ccaatgctta atcagtgagg cacctatctc agcgatctgt ctatttcgtt
     7201 catccatagt tgcctgactc cccgtcgtgt agataactac gatacgggag ggcttaccat
     7261 ctggccccag tgctgcaatg ataccgcgag acccacgctc accggctcca gatttatcag
     7321 caataaacca gccagccgga agggccgagc gcagaagtgg tcctgcaact ttatccgcct
     7381 ccatccagtc tattaattgt tgccgggaag ctagagtaag tagttcgcca gttaatagtt
     7441 tgcgcaacgt tgttgccatt gctacaggca tcgtggtgtc acgctcgtcg tttggtatgg
     7501 cttcattcag ctccggttcc caacgatcaa ggcgagttac atgatccccc atgttgtgca
     7561 aaaaagcggt tagctccttc ggtcctccga tcgttgtcag aagtaagttg gccgcagtgt
     7621 tatcactcat ggttatggca gcactgcata attctcttac tgtcatgcca tccgtaagat
     7681 gcttttctgt gactggtgag tactcaacca agtcattctg agaatagtgt atgcggcgac
     7741 cgagttgctc ttgcccggcg tcaatacggg ataataccgc gccacatagc agaactttaa
     7801 aagtgctcat cattggaaaa cgttcttcgg ggcgaaaact ctcaaggatc ttaccgctgt
     7861 tgagatccag ttcgatgtaa cccactcgtg cacccaactg atcttcagca tcttttactt
     7921 tcaccagcgt ttctgggtga gcaaaaacag gaaggcaaaa tgccgcaaaa aagggaataa
     7981 gggcgacacg gaaatgttga atactcatac tcttcctttt tcaatattat tgaagcattt
     8041 atcagggtta ttgtctcatg agcggataca tatttgaatg tatttagaaa aataaacaaa
     8101 taggggttcc gcgcacattt ccccgaaaag tgccacctga cgtcgacgga tcgggagatc
     8161 gatctcccga tcccctaggg tcgactctca gtacaatctg ctctgatgcc gcatagttaa
     8221 gccagtatct gctccctgct tgtgtgttgg aggtcgctga gtagtgcgcg agcaaaattt
     8281 aagctacaac aaggcaaggc ttgaccgaca attgcatgaa gaatctgctt agggttaggc
     8341 gttttgcgct gcttcgcgat gtacgggcca gatatacgcg ttgacattga ttattgacta
     8401 gttattaata gtaatcaatt acggggtcat tagttcatag cccatatatg gagttccgcg
     8461 ttacataact tacggtaaat ggcccgcctg gctgaccgcc caacgacccc cgcccattga
     8521 cgtcaataat gacgtatgtt cccatagtaa cgccaatagg gactttccat tgacgtcaat
     8581 gggtggagta tttacggtaa actgcccact tggcagtaca tcaagtgtat c
//
