Features (pLannotate 1.2.2; 17 found; start..end, strand, type, name):
    132..335     +  promoter       CMV promoter: human cytomegalovirus (CMV) immediate early promoter
    377..395     +  promoter       T7 promoter: promoter for bacteriophage T7 RNA polymerase
    466..942     +  CDS            tadA: TADA_ECOLI - Also known as yfhC. Experimental evidence at protein level: Swiss-Prot protein existence level 1. Catalyzes the deamination of adenosine to inosine at the wobble position 34 of tRNA(Arg2). Essential for cell viability. From Escherichia coli (strain K12).
   1063..1551    +  CDS            tadA: TADA_ECOLI - Also known as yfhC. Experimental evidence at protein level: Swiss-Prot protein existence level 1. Catalyzes the deamination of adenosine to inosine at the wobble position 34 of tRNA(Arg2). Essential for cell viability. From Escherichia coli (strain K12).
   1654..5574    +  CDS            AsCpf1: CRISPR-associated protein from Acidaminococcus sp. BV3L6 (Zetsche et al., 2015)
   5692..5916    +  polyA_signal   bGH poly(A) signal: bovine growth hormone polyadenylation signal
   5920..5941    +  promoter       SV40 promoter (fragment): SV40 enhancer and early promoter
   5946..5962    +  misc_feature   MCS (fragment): pBluescript multiple cloning site
   6011..6027    -  protein_bind   lac operator: The lac repressor binds to the lac operator to inhibit transcription in E. coli. This inhibition can be relieved by adding lactose or isopropyl-β-D-thiogalactopyranoside (IPTG). lac repressor encoded by lacI
   6035..6065    -  promoter       lac promoter: promoter for the E. coli lac operon
   6080..6101    -  protein_bind   CAP binding site: CAP binding activates transcription in the presence of cAMP. E. coli catabolite activator protein
   6114..6206    -  CDS            lacI (fragment): lac repressor; lacI; The lac repressor binds to the lac operator to inhibit transcription in E. coli. This inhibition can be relieved by adding lactose or isopropyl-β-D-thiogalactopyranoside (IPTG).
   6389..6977    -  rep_origin     ori: high-copy-number ColE1/pMB1/pBR322/pUC origin of replication
   7148..8008    -  CDS            AmpR: β-lactamase; bla; confers resistance to ampicillin, carbenicillin, and related antibiotics
   8009..8113    -  promoter       AmpR promoter: bla
   8184..8228    -  misc_feature   bom (fragment): basis of mobility region from pBR322
   8383..131     +  enhancer       CMV enhancer (across the origin): human cytomegalovirus immediate early enhancer
>Addgene plasmid #138507 | enAsABE8e-dimer | addgene full sequence | sequence record 272942 | Addgene NGS Result
ATATGCCAAGTACGCCCCCTATTGACGTCAATGACGGTAAATGGCCCGCCTGGCATTATGCCCAGTACAT
GACCTTATGGGACTTTCCTACTTGGCAGTACATCTACGTATTAGTCATCGCTATTACCATGGTGATGCGG
TTTTGGCAGTACATCAATGGGCGTGGATAGCGGTTTGACTCACGGGGATTTCCAAGTCTCCACCCCATTG
ACGTCAATGGGAGTTTGTTTTGGCACCAAAATCAACGGGACTTTCCAAAATGTCGTAACAACTCCGCCCC
ATTGACGCAAATGGGCGGTAGGCGTGTACGGTGGGAGGTCTATATAAGCAGAGCTGGTTTAGTGAACCGT
CAGATCCGCTAGAGATCCGCGGCCGCTAATACGACTCACTATAGGGAGAGCCGCCACCATGAAACGGACA
GCCGACGGAAGCGAGTTCGAGTCACCAAAGAAGAAGCGGAAAGTCTCTGAAGTCGAGTTTAGCCACGAGT
ATTGGATGAGGCACGCACTGACCCTGGCAAAGCGAGCATGGGATGAAAGAGAAGTCCCCGTGGGCGCCGT
GCTGGTGCACAACAATAGAGTGATCGGAGAGGGATGGAACAGGCCAATCGGCCGCCACGACCCTACCGCA
CACGCAGAGATCATGGCACTGAGGCAGGGAGGCCTGGTCATGCAGAATTACCGCCTGATCGATGCCACCC
TGTATGTGACACTGGAGCCATGCGTGATGTGCGCAGGAGCAATGATCCACAGCAGGATCGGAAGAGTGGT
GTTCGGAGCACGGGACGCCAAGACCGGCGCAGCAGGCTCCCTGATGGATGTGCTGCACCACCCCGGCATG
AACCACCGGGTGGAGATCACAGAGGGAATCCTGGCAGACGAGTGCGCCGCCCTGCTGAGCGATTTCTTTA
GAATGCGGAGACAGGAGATCAAGGCCCAGAAGAAGGCACAGAGCTCCACCGACTCTGGAGGATCTAGCGG
AGGATCCTCTGGAAGCGAGACACCAGGCACAAGCGAGTCCGCCACACCAGAGAGCTCCGGCGGCTCCTCC
GGAGGATCCTCTGAGGTGGAGTTTTCCCACGAGTACTGGATGAGACATGCCCTGACCCTGGCCAAGAGGG
CACGGGATGAGAGGGAGGTGCCTGTGGGAGCCGTGCTGGTGCTGAACAATAGAGTGATCGGCGAGGGCTG
GAACAGAGCCATCGGCCTGCACGACCCAACAGCCCATGCCGAAATTATGGCCCTGAGACAGGGCGGCCTG
GTCATGCAGAACTACAGACTGATTGACGCCACCCTGTACGTGACATTCGAGCCTTGCGTGATGTGCGCCG
GCGCCATGATCCACTCTAGGATCGGCCGCGTGGTGTTTGGCGTGAGGAACTCAAAAAGAGGCGCCGCAGG
CTCCCTGATGAACGTGCTGAACTACCCCGGCATGAATCACCGCGTCGAAATTACCGAGGGAATCCTGGCA
GATGAATGTGCCGCCCTGCTGTGCGATTTCTATCGGATGCCTAGACAGGTGTTCAATGCTCAGAAGAAGG
CCCAGAGCTCCATCAACTCCGGAGGATCTAGCGGAGGCTCCTCTGGCTCTGAGACACCTGGCACAAGCGA
GAGCGCAACACCTGAAAGCAGCGGGGGCAGCAGCGGGGGGTCAATGACACAGTTCGAGGGCTTTACCAAC
CTGTATCAGGTGAGCAAGACACTGCGGTTTGAGCTGATCCCACAGGGCAAGACCCTGAAGCACATCCAGG
AGCAGGGCTTCATCGAGGAGGACAAGGCCCGCAATGATCACTACAAGGAGCTGAAGCCCATCATCGATCG
GATCTACAAGACCTATGCCGACCAGTGCCTGCAGCTGGTGCAGCTGGATTGGGAGAACCTGAGCGCCGCC
ATCGACTCCTATAGAAAGGAGAAAACCGAGGAGACAAGGAACGCCCTGATCGAGGAGCAGGCCACATATC
GCAATGCCATCCACGACTACTTCATCGGCCGGACAGACAACCTGACCGATGCCATCAATAAGAGACACGC
CGAGATCTACAAGGGCCTGTTCAAGGCCGAGCTGTTTAATGGCAAGGTGCTGAAGCAGCTGGGCACCGTG
ACCACAACCGAGCACGAGAACGCCCTGCTGCGGAGCTTCGACAAGTTTACAACCTACTTCTCCGGCTTTT
ATAGAAACAGGAAGAACGTGTTCAGCGCCGAGGATATCAGCACAGCCATCCCACACCGCATCGTGCAGGA
CAACTTCCCCAAGTTTAAGGAGAATTGTCACATCTTCACACGCCTGATCACCGCCGTGCCCAGCCTGCGG
GAGCACTTTGAGAACGTGAAGAAGGCCATCGGCATCTTCGTGAGCACCTCCATCGAGGAGGTGTTTTCCT
TCCCTTTTTATAACCAGCTGCTGACACAGACCCAGATCGACCTGTATAACCAGCTGCTGGGAGGAATCTC
TCGGGAGGCAGGCACCGAGAAGATCAAGGGCCTGAACGAGGTGCTGAATCTGGCCATCCAGAAGAATGAT
GAGACAGCCCACATCATCGCCTCCCTGCCACACAGATTCATCCCCCTGTTTAAGCAGATCCTGTCCGATA
GGAACACCCTGTCTTTCATCCTGGAGGAGTTTAAGAGCGACGAGGAAGTGATCCAGTCCTTCTGCAAGTA
CAAGACACTGCTGAGAAACGAGAACGTGCTGGAGACAGCCGAGGCCCTGTTTAACGAGCTGAACAGCATC
GACCTGACACACATCTTCATCAGCCACAAGAAGCTGGAGACAATCAGCAGCGCCCTGTGCGACCACTGGG
ATACACTGAGGAATGCCCTGTATGAGCGGAGAATCTCCGAGCTGACAGGCAAGATCACCAAGTCTGCCAA
GGAGAAGGTGCAGCGCAGCCTGAAGCACGAGGATATCAACCTGCAGGAGATCATCTCTGCCGCAGGCAAG
GAGCTGAGCGAGGCCTTCAAGCAGAAAACCAGCGAGATCCTGTCCCACGCACACGCCGCCCTGGATCAGC
CACTGCCTACAACCCTGAAGAAGCAGGAGGAGAAGGAGATCCTGAAGTCTCAGCTGGACAGCCTGCTGGG
CCTGTACCACCTGCTGGACTGGTTTGCCGTGGATGAGTCCAACGAGGTGGACCCCGAGTTCTCTGCCCGG
CTGACCGGCATCAAGCTGGAGATGGAGCCTTCTCTGAGCTTCTACAACAAGGCCAGAAATTATGCCACCA
AGAAGCCCTACTCCGTGGAGAAGTTCAAGCTGAACTTTCAGATGCCTACACTGGCCAGAGGCTGGGACGT
GAATAGAGAGAAGAACAATGGCGCCATCCTGTTTGTGAAGAACGGCCTGTACTATCTGGGCATCATGCCA
AAGCAGAAGGGCAGGTATAAGGCCCTGAGCTTCGAGCCCACAGAGAAAACCAGCGAGGGCTTTGATAAGA
TGTACTATGACTACTTCCCTGATGCCGCCAAGATGATCCCAAAGTGCAGCACCCAGCTGAAGGCCGTGAC
AGCCCACTTTCAGACCCACACAACCCCCATCCTGCTGTCCAACAATTTCATCGAGCCTCTGGAGATCACA
AAGGAGATCTACGACCTGAACAATCCTGAGAAGGAGCCAAAGAAGTTTCAGACAGCCTACGCCAAGAAAA
CCGGCGACCAGAAGGGCTACAGAGAGGCCCTGTGCAAGTGGATCGACTTCACAAGGGATTTTCTGTCCAA
GTATACCAAGACAACCTCTATCGATCTGTCTAGCCTGCGGCCATCCTCTCAGTATAAGGACCTGGGCGAG
TACTATGCCGAGCTGAATCCCCTGCTGTACCACATCAGCTTCCAGAGAATCGCCGAGAAGGAGATCATGG
ATGCCGTGGAGACAGGCAAGCTGTACCTGTTCCAGATCTATAACAAGGACTTTGCCAAGGGCCACCACGG
CAAGCCTAATCTGCACACACTGTATTGGACCGGCCTGTTTTCTCCAGAGAACCTGGCCAAGACAAGCATC
AAGCTGAATGGCCAGGCCGAGCTGTTCTACCGCCCTAAGTCCAGGATGAAGAGGATGGCACACCGGCTGG
GAGAGAAGATGCTGAACAAGAAGCTGAAGGATCAGAAAACCCCAATCCCCGACACCCTGTACCAGGAGCT
GTACGACTATGTGAATCACAGACTGTCCCACGACCTGTCTGATGAGGCCAGGGCCCTGCTGCCCAACGTG
ATCACCAAGGAGGTGTCTCACGAGATCATCAAGGATAGGCGCTTTACCAGCGACAAGTTCTTTTTCCACG
TGCCTATCACACTGAACTATCAGGCCGCCAATTCCCCATCTAAGTTCAACCAGAGGGTGAATGCCTACCT
GAAGGAGCACCCCGAGACACCTATCATCGGCATCGCCCGGGGTGAGAGAAACCTGATCTATATCACAGTG
ATCGACTCCACCGGCAAGATCCTGGAGCAGCGGAGCCTGAACACCATCCAGCAGTTTGATTACCAGAAGA
AGCTGGACAACAGGGAGAAGGAGAGGGTGGCAGCAAGGCAGGCCTGGTCTGTGGTGGGCACAATCAAGGA
TCTGAAGCAGGGCTATCTGAGCCAGGTCATCCACGAGATCGTGGACCTGATGATCCACTACCAGGCCGTG
GTGGTGCTGGAGAACCTGAATTTCGGCTTTAAGAGCAAGAGGACCGGCATCGCCGAGAAGGCCGTGTACC
AGCAGTTCGAGAAGATGCTGATCGATAAGCTGAATTGCCTGGTGCTGAAGGACTATCCAGCAGAGAAAGT
GGGAGGCGTGCTGAACCCATACCAGCTGACAGACCAGTTCACCTCCTTTGCCAAGATGGGCACCCAGTCT
GGCTTCCTGTTTTACGTGCCTGCCCCATATACATCTAAGATCGATCCCCTGACCGGCTTCGTGGACCCCT
TCGTGTGGAAAACCATCAAGAATCACGAGAGCCGCAAGCACTTCCTGGAGGGCTTCGACTTTCTGCACTA
CGACGTGAAAACCGGCGACTTCATCCTGCACTTTAAGATGAACAGAAATCTGTCCTTCCAGAGGGGCCTG
CCCGGCTTTATGCCTGCATGGGATATCGTGTTCGAGAAGAACGAGACACAGTTTGACGCCAAGGGCACCC
CTTTCATCGCCGGCAAGAGAATCGTGCCAGTGATCGAGAATCACAGATTCACCGGCAGATACCGGGACCT
GTATCCTGCCAACGAGCTGATCGCCCTGCTGGAGGAGAAGGGCATCGTGTTCAGGGATGGCTCCAACATC
CTGCCAAAGCTGCTGGAGAATGACGATTCTCACGCCATCGACACCATGGTGGCCCTGATCCGCAGCGTGC
TGCAGATGCGGAACTCCAATGCCGCCACAGGCGAGGACTATATCAACAGCCCCGTGCGCGATCTGAATGG
CGTGTGCTTCGACTCCCGGTTTCAGAACCCAGAGTGGCCCATGGACGCCGATGCCAATGGCGCCTACCAC
ATCGCCCTGAAGGGCCAGCTGCTGCTGAATCACCTGAAGGAGAGCAAGGATCTGAAGCTGCAGAACGGCA
TCTCCAATCAGGACTGGCTGGCCTACATCCAGGAGCTGCGCAACTCTGGCGGCTCAAAAAGAACCGCCGA
CGGCAGCGAATTCGAGCCCAAGAAGAAGAGGAAAGTCTAACCGGTCATCATCACCATCACCATTGAGTTT
AAACCCGCTGATCAGCCTCGACTGTGCCTTCTAGTTGCCAGCCATCTGTTGTTTGCCCCTCCCCCGTGCC
TTCCTTGACCCTGGAAGGTGCCACTCCCACTGTCCTTTCCTAATAAAATGAGGAAATTGCATCGCATTGT
CTGAGTAGGTGTCATTCTATTCTGGGGGGTGGGGTGGGGCAGGACAGCAAGGGGGAGGATTGGGAAGACA
ATAGCAGGCATGCTGGGGATGCGGTGGGCTCTATGGCTTCTGAGGCGGAAAGAACCAGCTGGGGCTCGAT
ACCGTCGACCTCTAGCTAGAGCTTGGCGTAATCATGGTCATAGCTGTTTCCTGTGTGAAATTGTTATCCG
CTCACAATTCCACACAACATACGAGCCGGAAGCATAAAGTGTAAAGCCTAGGGTGCCTAATGAGTGAGCT
AACTCACATTAATTGCGTTGCGCTCACTGCCCGCTTTCCAGTCGGGAAACCTGTCGTGCCAGCTGCATTA
ATGAATCGGCCAACGCGCGGGGAGAGGCGGTTTGCGTATTGGGCGCTCTTCCGCTTCCTCGCTCACTGAC
TCGCTGCGCTCGGTCGTTCGGCTGCGGCGAGCGGTATCAGCTCACTCAAAGGCGGTAATACGGTTATCCA
CAGAATCAGGGGATAACGCAGGAAAGAACATGTGAGCAAAAGGCCAGCAAAAGGCCAGGAACCGTAAAAA
GGCCGCGTTGCTGGCGTTTTTCCATAGGCTCCGCCCCCCTGACGAGCATCACAAAAATCGATGCTCAAGT
CAGAGGTGGCGAAACCCGACAGGACTATAAAGATACCAGGCGTTTCCCCCTGGAAGCTCCCTCGTGCGCT
CTCCTGTTCCGACCCTGCCGCTTACCGGATACCTGTCCGCCTTTCTCCCTTCGGGAAGCGTGGCGCTTTC
TCATAGCTCACGCTGTAGGTATCTCAGTTCGGTGTAGGTCGTTCGCTCCAAGCTGGGCTGTGTGCACGAA
CCCCCCGTTCAGCCCGACCGCTGCGCCTTATCCGGTAACTATCGTCTTGAGTCCAACCCGGTAAGACACG
ACTTATCGCCACTGGCAGCAGCCACTGGTAACAGGATTAGCAGAGCGAGGTATGTAGGCGGTGCTACAGA
GTTCTTGAAGTGGTGGCCTAACTACGGCTACACTAGAAGAACAGTATTTGGTATCTGCGCTCTGCTGAAG
CCAGTTACCTTCGGAAAAAGAGTTGGTAGCTCTTGATCCGGCAAACAAACCACCGCTGGTAGCGGTGGTT
TTTTTGTTTGCAAGCAGCAGATTACGCGCAGAAAAAAAGGATCTCAAGAAGATCCTTTGATCTTTTCTAC
GGGGTCTGACACTCAGTGGAACGAAAACTCACGTTAAGGGATTTTGGTCATGAGATTATCAAAAAGGATC
TTCACCTAGATCCTTTTAAATTAAAAATGAAGTTTTAAATCAATCTAAAGTATATATGAGTAAACTTGGT
CTGACAGTTACCAATGCTTAATCAGTGAGGCACCTATCTCAGCGATCTGTCTATTTCGTTCATCCATAGT
TGCCTGACTCCCCGTCGTGTAGATAACTACGATACGGGAGGGCTTACCATCTGGCCCCAGTGCTGCAATG
ATACCGCGAGACCCACGCTCACCGGCTCCAGATTTATCAGCAATAAACCAGCCAGCCGGAAGGGCCGAGC
GCAGAAGTGGTCCTGCAACTTTATCCGCCTCCATCCAGTCTATTAATTGTTGCCGGGAAGCTAGAGTAAG
TAGTTCGCCAGTTAATAGTTTGCGCAACGTTGTTGCCATTGCTACAGGCATCGTGGTGTCACGCTCGTCG
TTTGGTATGGCTTCATTCAGCTCCGGTTCCCAACGATCAAGGCGAGTTACATGATCCCCCATGTTGTGCA
AAAAAGCGGTTAGCTCCTTCGGTCCTCCGATCGTTGTCAGAAGTAAGTTGGCCGCAGTGTTATCACTCAT
GGTTATGGCAGCACTGCATAATTCTCTTACTGTCATGCCATCCGTAAGATGCTTTTCTGTGACTGGTGAG
TACTCAACCAAGTCATTCTGAGAATAGTGTATGCGGCGACCGAGTTGCTCTTGCCCGGCGTCAATACGGG
ATAATACCGCGCCACATAGCAGAACTTTAAAAGTGCTCATCATTGGAAAACGTTCTTCGGGGCGAAAACT
CTCAAGGATCTTACCGCTGTTGAGATCCAGTTCGATGTAACCCACTCGTGCACCCAACTGATCTTCAGCA
TCTTTTACTTTCACCAGCGTTTCTGGGTGAGCAAAAACAGGAAGGCAAAATGCCGCAAAAAAGGGAATAA
GGGCGACACGGAAATGTTGAATACTCATACTCTTCCTTTTTCAATATTATTGAAGCATTTATCAGGGTTA
TTGTCTCATGAGCGGATACATATTTGAATGTATTTAGAAAAATAAACAAATAGGGGTTCCGCGCACATTT
CCCCGAAAAGTGCCACCTGACGTCGACGGATCGGGAGATCGATCTCCCGATCCCCTAGGGTCGACTCTCA
GTACAATCTGCTCTGATGCCGCATAGTTAAGCCAGTATCTGCTCCCTGCTTGTGTGTTGGAGGTCGCTGA
GTAGTGCGCGAGCAAAATTTAAGCTACAACAAGGCAAGGCTTGACCGACAATTGCATGAAGAATCTGCTT
AGGGTTAGGCGTTTTGCGCTGCTTCGCGATGTACGGGCCAGATATACGCGTTGACATTGATTATTGACTA
GTTATTAATAGTAATCAATTACGGGGTCATTAGTTCATAGCCCATATATGGAGTTCCGCGTTACATAACT
TACGGTAAATGGCCCGCCTGGCTGACCGCCCAACGACCCCCGCCCATTGACGTCAATAATGACGTATGTT
CCCATAGTAACGCCAATAGGGACTTTCCATTGACGTCAATGGGTGGAGTATTTACGGTAAACTGCCCACT
TGGCAGTACATCAAGTGTATC
